>Addgene plasmid #118538 | pMRE-Tn5-156 | addgene full sequence | sequence record 227213 | Addgene NGS Result
GGTAGCTTGCAGTGGGCTTACATGGCGATAGCTAGACTGGGCGGTTTTATGGACAGCAAGCGAACCGGAA
TTGCCAGCTGGGGCGCCCTCTGGTAAGGTTGGGAATCCCTGCAAAGTAAACTGGATGGCTTTCTTGCCGC
CAAGGATCTGATGGCGCAGGGGATCAAGATCTGATCAAGAGACAGGATACTAGTGGAGGAAGAAAAAATG
GTGAGCAAGGGCGAGGAGCTGATCAAGGAGAACATGCACATGAAGCTGTACATGGAAGGCACCGTGAACA
ACCACCACTTCAAGTGCACCACCGAAGGGGAGGGCAAGCCCTACGAGGGCACCCAGACCCAGAGGATTAA
GGTGGTGGAGGGAGGCCCCCTGCCGTTCGCATTCGACATCCTGGCCACCTGCTTTATGTACGGGAGCAAG
ACCTTCATCAACCACACCCAGGGCATCCCCGATTTCTTTAAGCAGTCCTTCCCTGAGGGCTTCACATGGG
AGAGAGTCACCACATACGAAGACGGGGGCGTGCTTACCGTTACCCAGGACACCAGCCTCCAGGACGGCTG
CTTGATCTACAACGTCAAGCTCAGAGGGGTGAACTTCCCATCCAACGGCCCTGTGATGCAGAAGAAAACA
CTCGGCTGGGAGGCCACCACCGAGACCCTGTACCCCGCTGACGGCGGCCTGGAAGGCAGATGCGACATGG
CCCTGAAGCTCGTGGGCGGGGGCCACCTGCACTGCAACCTGAAGACCACATACAGATCCAAGAAACCCGC
TAAGAACCTCAAGATGCCCGGCGTCTACTTTGTGGACCGCAGACTGGAAAGAATCAAGGAGGCCGACAAT
GAGACCTACGTCGAGCAGCACGAGGTGGCTGTGGCCAGATACTGCGACCTCCTAATTAGCTGAGCTTGGA
CTCCTGTTGATAGATCCAGTAATGACCTCAGAACTCCATCTGGATTTGTTCAGAACGCTCGGTTGCCGCC
GGGCGTTTTTTATTGGTGAGAATCCAAGCTAGCTTGGCGAGATTTTCAGGAGCTAAGGAAGCTAAAATGG
AGAAAAAAATCACTGGATATACCACCGTTGATATATCCCAATGGCATCGTAAAGAACATTTTGAGGCATT
TCAGTCAGTTGCTCAATGTACCTATAACCAGACCGTTCAGCTGGATATTACGGCCTTTTTAAAGACCGTA
AAGAAAAATAAGCACAAGTTTTATCCGGCCTTTATTCACATTCTTGCCCGCCTGATGAATGCTCATCCGG
AATTTCGTATGGCAATGAAAGACGGTGAGCTGGTGATATGGGATAGTGTTCACCCTTGTTACACCGTTTT
CCATGAGCAAACTGAAACGTTTTCATCGCTCTGGAGTGAATACCACGACGATTTCCGGCAGTTTCTACAC
ATATATTCGCAAGATGTGGCGTGTTACGGTGAAAACCTGGCCTATTTCCCTAAAGGGTTTATTGAGAATA
TGTTTTTCGTCTCAGCCAATCCCTGGGTGAGTTTCACCAGTTTTGATTTAAACGTGGCCAATATGGACAA
CTTCTTCGCCCCCGTTTTCACCATGGGCAAATATTATACGCAAGGCGACAAGGTGCTGATGCCGCTGGCG
ATTCAGGTTCATCATGCCGTTTGTGATGGCTTCCATGTCGGCAGAATGCTTAATGAATTACAACAGTACT
GCGATGAGTGGCAGGGCGGGGCGTAATTTTTTTAAGGCAGTTATTGGTGCCCTTAAACGCCTGGGGTAAT
GACTCTCTAGCTTGAGGCATCAAATAAAACGAAAGGCTCAGTCGAAAGACTGGGCCTTTCGTTTTATCTG
TTGTTTGTCGGTGAACGCTCTCCTGAGTAGGACAAATCCGCCGCTAGGAGCTTGCGGCCGCCAGGATATC
GACCCAAGTACCGCCACCTAACAATTCGTTCAAGCCGAGATCGGCTTCCCGGCCGACGCGTCAATTCGAG
CGCGTCAATTCGAGGGCCGCGGCCTAGGCGGCCAGATCTGATCAAGAGACAGTCTAGCTAGAATTAATTC
GAGTCGACCGATCCCGTACACAAGTAGCGTCCTGAACGGAACCTTTCCCGTTTTCCAGGATCTGATCTTC
CATGTGACCTCCTAACATGGTAACGTTCATGATAACTTCTGCTCTTCATCGTGCGGCCGACTGGGCTAAA
TCTGTGTTCTCTTCGGCGGCGCTGGGTGATCCTCGCCGTACTGCCCGCTTGGTTAACGTCGCCGCCCAAT
TGGCAAAATATTCTGGTAAATCAATAACCATCTCATCAGAGGGTAGTGAAGCCATGCAGGAAGGCGCTTA
CCGATTTATCCGCAATCCCAACGTTTCTGCCGAGGCGATCAGAAAGGCTGGCGCCATGCAAACAGTCAAG
TTGGCTCAGGAGTTTCCCGAACTGCTGGCCATTGAGGACACCACCTCTTTGAGTTATCGCCACCAGGTCG
CCGAAGAGCTTGGCAAGCTGGGCTCTATTCAGGATAAATCCCGCGGATGGTGGGTTCACTCCGTTCTCTT
GCTCGAGGCCACCACATTCCGCACCGTAGGATTACTGCATCAGGAGTGGTGGATGCGCCCGGATGACCCT
GCCGATGCGGATGAAAAGGAGAGTGGCAAATGGCTGGCAGCCGCCGCAACTAGCCGGTTACGCATGGGCA
GCATGATGAGCAACGTGATTGCGGTCTGTGACCGCGAAGCCGATATTCATGCTTATCTGCAGGACAAACT
GGCGCATAACGAGCGCTTCGTGGTGCGCTCCAAGCACCCACGCAAGGACGTAGAGTCTGGGTTGTATCTG
TACGACCATCTGAAGAACCAACCGGAGTTGGGTGGCTATCAGATCAGCATTCCGCAAAAGGGCGTGGTGG
ATAAACGCGGTAAACGTAAAAATCGACCAGCCCGCAAGGCGAGCTTGAGCCTGCGCAGTGGGCGCATCAC
GCTAAAACAGGGGAATATCACGCTCAACGCGGTGCTGGCCGAGGAGATTAACCCGCCCAAGGGTGAGACC
CCGTTGAAATGGTTGTTGCTGACCAGCGAACCGGTCGAGTCGCTAGCCCAAGCCTTGCGCGTCATCGACA
TTTATACCCATCGCTGGCGGATCGAGGAGTTCCATAAGGCATGGAAAACCGGAGCAGGAGCCGAGAGGCA
ACGCATGGAGGAGCCGGATAATCTGGAGCGGATGGTCTCGATCCTCTCGTTTGTTGCGGTCAGGCTGTTA
CAGCTCAGAGAAAGCTTCACGCTGCCGCAAGCACTCAGGGCGCAAGGGCTGCTAAAGGAAGCGGAACACG
TAGAAAGCCAGTCCGCAGAAACGGTGCTGACCCCGGATGAATGTCAGCTACTGGGCTATCTGGACAAGGG
AAAACGCAAGCGCAAAGAGAAAGCAGGTAGCTTGCAGTGGGCTTACATGGCGATAGCTAGACTGGGCGGT
TTTATGGACAGCAAGCGAACCGGAATTGCCAGCTGGGGCGCCCTCTGGGAAGGTTGGGAAGCCCTGCAAA
GTAAACTGGATGGCTTTCTTGCCGCCAAGGATCTGATGGCGCAGGGGATCAAGATCTGATCGGTCGATCG
AATTAATTCCCAATTCTTGAAGACGAAAGGGCCTCGTGATACGCCTATTTTTATAGGTTAATGTCATGAT
AATAATGGTTTCTTAGACGTCAGGTGGCACTTTTCGGGGAAATGTGCGCGGAACCCCTATTTGTTTATTT
TTCTAAATACATTCAAATATGTATCCGCTCATGAGACAATAACCCTGATAAATGCTTCAATAATATTGAA
AAAGGAAGAGTATGAGTATTCAACATTTCCGTGTCGCCCTTATTCCCTTTTTTGCGGCATTTTGCCTTCC
TGTTTTTGCTCACCCAGAAACGCTGGTGAAAGTAAAAGATGCTGAAGATCAGTTGGGTGCACGAGTGGGT
TACATCGAACTGGATCTCAACAGCGGTAAGATCCTTGAGAGTTTTCGCCCCGAAGAACGTTTTCCAATGA
TGAGCACTTTTAAAGTTCTGCTATGTGGCGCGGTATTATCCCGTATTGACGCCGGGCAAGAGCAACTCGG
TCGCCGCATACACTATTCTCAGAATGACTTGGTTGAGTACTCACCAGTCACAGAAAAGCATCTTACGGAT
GGCATGACAGTAAGAGAATTATGCAGTGCTGCCATAACCATGAGTGATAACACTGCGGCCAACTTACTTC
TGACAACGATCGGAGGACCGAAGGAGCTAACCGCTTTTTTGCACAACATGGGGGATCATGTAACTCGCCT
TGATCGTTGGGAACCGGAGCTGAATGAAGCCATACCAAACGACGAGCGTGACACCACGATGCCTGTAGCA
ATGGCAACAACGTTGCGCAAACTATTAACTGGCGAACTACTTACTCTAGCTTCCCGGCAACAATTAATAG
ACTGGATGGAGGCGGATAAAGTTGCAGGACCACTTCTGCGCTCGGCCCTTCCGGCTGGCTGGTTTATTGC
TGATAAATCTGGAGCCGGTGAGCGTGGGTCTCGCGGTATCATTGCAGCACTGGGGCCAGATGGTAAGCCC
TCCCGTATCGTAGTTATCTACACGACGGGGAGTCAGGCAACTATGGATGAACGAAATAGACAGATCGCTG
AGATAGGTGCCTCACTGATTAAGCATTGGTAACTGTCAGACCAAGTTTACTCATATATACTTTAGATTGA
TTTAAAACTTCATTTTTAATTTAAAAGGATCTAGGTGAAGATCCGGGGAATTGGGGATCAATTCCGTTTT
CCGCTGCATAACCCTGCTTCGGGGTCATTATAGCGATTTTTTCGGTATATCCATCCTTTTTCGCACGATA
TACAGGATTTTGCCAAAGGGTTCGTGTAGACTTTCCTTGGTGTATCCAACGGCGTCAGCCGGGCAGGATA
GGTGAAGTAGGCCCACCCGCGAGCGGGTGTTCCTTCTTCACTGTCCCTTATTCGCACCTGGCGGTGCTCA
ACGGGAATCCTGCTCTGCGAGGCTGGCCGGCTACCGCCGGCGTAACAGATGAGGGCAAGCGGATGGCTGA
TGAAACCAAGCCAACCAGGAAGGGCAGCCCACCTATCACGGAATTGATCCGGCCACGATGCGTCCGGCGT
AGAGGATCTGAAGATCAGCAGTTCAACCTGTTGATAGTACGTACTAAGCTCTCATGTTTCACGTACTAAG
CTCTCATGTTTAACGTACTAAGCTCTCATGTTTAACGAACTAAACCCTCATGGCTAACGTACTAAGCTCT
CATGTTTCACGTACTAAGCTCTCATGTTTGAACAATAAAATTAATATAAATCAGCAACTTAAATAGCCTC
TAAGGTTTTAAGTTTTATAAGAAAAAAAAGAATATATAAGGCTTTTAAAGCTTTTAAGGTTTAACGGTTG
TGGACAACAAGCCAGGGATGTAACGCACTGAGAAGCCCTTAGAGCCTCTCAAAGCAATTTTGAGTGACAC
AGGAACACTTAACGGCTGACATGGGAATTAATTCTGACTCTTATACACAAGTGCGGCCCTCGAATTGACG
CGCTCCACCGCGGTGGCGGCCGCTCTAGAACTAGTGGATCCCCCGGGCTGCAGGAATTCGATATCCATAA
ACTGCCAGGAATTGGGGATCGGATTCGAGCTAAGAATTCCCTTGGGGTATCTTTAAATACTGTAGAAAAG
AGGAAGGAAATAATAAATGGCTAAAATGAGAATATCACCGGAATTGAAAAAACTGATCGAAAAATACCGC
TGCGTAAAAGATACGGAAGGAATGTCTCCTGCTAAGGTATATAAGCTGGTGGGAGAAAATGAAAACCTAT
ATTTAAAAATGACGGACAGCCGGTATAAAGGGACCACCTATGATGTGGAACGGGAAAAGGACATGATGCT
ATGGCTGGAAGGAAAGCTGCCTGTTCCAAAGGTCCTGCACTTTGAACGGCATGATGGCTGGAGCAATCTG
CTCATGAGTGAGGCCGATGGCGTCCTTTGCTCGGAAGAGTATGAAGATGGACAAAGCCCTGAAAAGATTA
TCGAGCTGTATGCGGAGTGCATCAGGCTCTTTCACTCCATCGACATATCGGATTGTCCCTATACGAATAG
CTTAGACAGCCGCTTAGCCGAATTGGATTACTTACTGAATAACGATCTGGCCGATGTGGATTGCGAAAAC
TGGGAAGAAGACACTCCATTTAAAGATCCGCGCGAGCTGTATGATTTTTTAAAGACGGAAAAGCCCGAAG
AGGAACTTGTCTTTTCCCACGGCGACCTGGGAGACAGCAACATCTTTGTGAAAGATGGCAAAGTAAGTGG
CTTTATTGATCTTGGGAGAAGCGGCAGGGCGGACAAGTGGTATGACATTGCCTTCTGCGTCCGGTCGATC
AGGGAGGATGTCGGGGAAGAACAGTATGTCGAGCTATTTTTTGACTTACTGGGGATCAAGCCTGATTGGG
AGAAAATAAAATATTATATTTTACTGGATGAATTGTTTTAGAGCTCGCACGCTGCCGCAAGCACTCAGGG
CGCAAGGGCTGCTAAAGGAAGCGGAACACGTAGAAAGCCAGTCCGCAGAAACGGTGCTGACCCCGGATGA
ATGTCAGCTACTGGGCTATCTGGACAAGGGAAAACGCAAGCGCAAAGAGAAAGCA
Features (pLannotate 1.2.2; 15 found; start..end, strand, type, name):
    208..891     +  CDS            mCardinal (fragment): mCardinal is a basic (constitutively fluorescent) far red fluorescent protein published in 2014, derived from Entacmaea quadricolor. It is reported to be a rapidly-maturing monomer with moderate acid sensitivity.
    909..1003    +  terminator     lambda t0 terminator: transcription terminator from phage lambda
   1018..1046    +  promoter       cat promoter (fragment): promoter of the E. coli cat gene encoding chloramphenicol acetyltransferase
   1047..1703    +  CDS            cat: CAT_ECOLX - Experimental evidence at protein level: Swiss-Prot protein existence level 1. This enzyme is an effector of chloramphenicol resistance in bacteria. From Escherichia coli. This protein is used as a marker in many commonly used cloning vectors, such as pACYC184.
   1771..1857    +  terminator     rrnB T1 terminator: Escherichia coli rrnB; transcription terminator T1 from the E. coli rrnB gene
   1885..1911    +  CDS            GmR (fragment): gentamycin acetyltransferase; aacC1; confers resistance to gentamycin
   2129..3556    +  CDS            tnpA: TN5P_ECOLX - Also known as tnp. Experimental evidence at protein level: Swiss-Prot protein existence level 1. Mediates transposition of transposon Tn5 by a 'cut and paste' mechanism. First, the monomeric transposase binds the 19 bp inverted DNA repeats flanking the transposon. Then, dimerization of the DNA- bound transposase creates a synaptic DNA complex. After nicking of the first DNA strand, excision of the transposon proceeds through a series of intermediates. The transposase then mediates the insertion of the transposon at a new site by strand transfer. The activity of the wild- type tran
   3687..3791    +  promoter       AmpR promoter: bla
   3792..4652    +  CDS            AmpR: β-lactamase; bla; confers resistance to ampicillin, carbenicillin, and related antibiotics
   4891..5000    +  oriT           oriT: incP origin of transfer
   5033..5078    +  CDS            traJ (fragment): oriT-recognizing protein; traJ
   5149..5481    +  rep_origin     R6K γ ori (fragment): γ replication origin from E. coli plasmid R6K; requires the R6K initiator protein pi for replication
   5532..5595    +  misc_feature   MCS (fragment): pBluescript multiple cloning site
   5687..6481    +  CDS            KanR: aminoglycoside phosphotransferase; aphA-3; confers resistance to kanamycin
   6489..171     +  CDS            tnpA (fragment) (across the origin): TN5P_ECOLX - Also known as tnp. Experimental evidence at protein level: Swiss-Prot protein existence level 1. Mediates transposition of transposon Tn5 by a 'cut and paste' mechanism. First, the monomeric transposase binds the 19 bp inverted DNA repeats flanking the transposon. Then, dimerization of the DNA- bound transposase creates a synaptic DNA complex. After nicking of the first DNA strand, excision of the transposon proceeds through a series of intermediates. The transposase then mediates the insertion of the transposon at a new site by strand transfer. The activity of the wild- type tran
