[The description below was written by a language model from this plasmid's Addgene catalogue record and pLannotate feature annotations shown in this document.]
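Description:
pMRE-Tn5-156 is a miniTn5 suicide delivery plasmid built on the pAG408 backbone and designed to insert a constitutively expressed fluorescent protein gene into bacterial chromosomes. It replicates from the R6K γ origin, which depends on the pi initiator protein, so it is maintained in a lambda pir host (E. coli S17-1 lambda pir is the recorded strain) and cannot persist in recipients lacking pi. An incP oriT, with an adjacent traJ fragment, allows conjugative mobilisation from that donor strain into a broad range of target bacteria. The backbone carries an AmpR (β-lactamase) cassette with its own promoter for selection during propagation in E. coli.

The payload is mCardinal, a far-red monomeric fluorescent protein derived from Entacmaea quadricolor, which was taken from an mCardinal-pBAD plasmid and inserted by Gibson cloning. The reading frame is followed by a lambda t0 terminator. The catalogue describes expression as constitutive, but no promoter driving mCardinal is annotated in the feature table. Downstream lies a chloramphenicol acetyltransferase gene with a cat promoter fragment and an rrnB T1 terminator, and a kanamycin resistance gene (aphA-3) is annotated upstream of the reporter. These match the listed chloramphenicol/kanamycin selectable markers and presumably serve to select insertion events, although the transposon end repeats are not annotated, so the exact boundaries of the mobile element cannot be read from the table. A full-length Tn5 transposase gene (tnpA) is present, along with a second tnpA-like fragment spanning the sequence origin and a short gentamicin resistance remnant, likely a vestige of the parent vector.

The plasmid belongs to a toolbox of fluorescent protein vectors for labelling diverse bacteria through random chromosomal integration.
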