Addgene plasmid #118538: pMRE-Tn5-156
Purpose: miniTn5 plasmid to deliver constitutively expressed fluorescent protein genes in bacteria
Depositing lab: Mitja Remus-Emsermann. Depositing organization: University of Canterbury. Publication: Chromatic Bacteria - A Broad Host-Range Plasmid and Chromosomal Insertion Toolbox for Fluorescent Protein Expression in Bacteria. Schlechter RO, Jun H, Bernach M, Oso S, Boyd E, Munoz-Lintz DA, Dobson RCJ, Remus DM, Remus-Emsermann MNP. Front Microbiol. 2018 Dec 12;9:3052. doi: 10.3389/fmicb.2018.03052. eCollection 2018. PubMed 30631309.
Backbone
  Vector backbone: pAG408
  Vector type: Bacterial Expression ; miniTn5 delivery vector
  Selectable markers: Chloramphenicol/ Kanamycin
Growth in bacteria
  Bacterial resistance: Ampicillin, 100 μg/mL
  Growth temperature: 37°C
  Growth strain: E. coli S17-1 lambda pir
  Copy number: High Copy
Gene/Insert
  Gene/Insert name: mCardinal
  Species: Synthetic
  Cloning method: Gibson Cloning
Resource information
  A portion of this plasmid was derived from a plasmid made by: mCardinal-pBAD
Terms and licenses: Academic/Nonprofit Terms; Industry Terms: Not Available to Industry
Depositor comments: Please visit https://www.biorxiv.org/content/early/2018/09/07/402172 for bioRxiv preprint.
How to cite: pMRE-Tn5-156 was a gift from Mitja Remus-Emsermann (Addgene plasmid # 118538 ; http://n2t.net/addgene:118538 ; RRID:Addgene_118538)
